>Addgene plasmid #194562 | pPB-TetON-mEGFP-HMGB1-MUT | addgene full sequence | sequence record 385326 | Addgene NGS Result
GTAAAACGACGGCCAGTGAGCGCGCCTCGTTCATTCACGTTTTTGAACCCGTGGAGGACGGGCAGACTCG
CGGTGCAAATGTGTTTTACAGCGTGATGGAGCAGATGAAGATGCTCGACACGCTGCAGAACACGCAGCTA
GATTAACCCTAGAAAGATAATCATATTGTGACGTACGTTAAAGATAATCATGTGTAAAATTGACGCATGT
GTTTTATCGGTCTGTATATCGAGGTTTATTTATTAATTTGAATAGATATTAAGTTTTATTATATTTACAC
TTACATACTAATAATAAATTCAACAAACAATTTATTTATGTTTATTTATTTATTAAAAAAAACAAAAACT
CAAAATTTCTTCTATAAAGTAACAAAACTTTTATGAGGGACAGCCCCCCCCCAAAGCCCCCAGGGATGTA
ATTACGTCCCTCCCCCGCTAGGGGGCAGCAGCGAGCCGCCCGGGGCTCCGCTCCGGTCCGGCGCTCCCCC
CGCATCCCCGAGCCGGCAGCGTGCGGGGACAGCCCGGGCACGGGGAAGGTGGCACGGGATCGCTTTCCTC
TGAACGCTTCTCGCTGCTCTTTGAGCCTGCAGACACCTGGGGGGATACGGGGAAAAGGCCTCCACGGCCA
CTAGTCTTTCGTCTTCAAGAATTCCTCGAGTTTACTCCCTATCAGTGATAGAGAACGTATGAAGAGTTTA
CTCCCTATCAGTGATAGAGAACGTATGCAGACTTTACTCCCTATCAGTGATAGAGAACGTATAAGGAGTT
TACTCCCTATCAGTGATAGAGAACGTATGACCAGTTTACTCCCTATCAGTGATAGAGAACGTATCTACAG
TTTACTCCCTATCAGTGATAGAGAACGTATATCCAGTTTACTCCCTATCAGTGATAGAGAACGTATAAGC
TTTAGGCGTGTACGGTGGGCGCCTATAAAAGCAGAGCTCGTTTAGTGAACCGTCAGATCGCCTGGAGCAA
TTCCACAACACTTTTGTCTTATACCAACTTTCCGTACCACTTCCTACCCTCGTAAAGGTCTAGAGCTAGC
CACCATGGTGAGCAAGGGCGAGGAGCTGTTCACCGGGGTGGTGCCCATCCTGGTCGAGCTGGACGGCGAC
GTAAACGGCCACAAGTTCAGCGTGCGCGGCGAGGGCGAGGGCGATGCCACCAACGGCAAGCTGACCCTGA
AGTTCATCTGCACCACCGGCAAGCTGCCCGTGCCCTGGCCCACCCTCGTGACCACCCTGACCTACGGCGT
GCAGTGCTTCAGCCGCTACCCCGACCACATGAAGCAGCACGACTTCTTCAAGTCCGCCATGCCCGAAGGC
TACGTCCAGGAGCGCACCATCTCCTTCAAGGACGACGGCACCTACAAGACCCGCGCCGAGGTGAAGTTCG
AGGGCGACACCCTGGTGAACCGCATCGAGCTGAAGGGCATCGACTTCAAGGAGGACGGCAACATCCTGGG
GCACAAGCTGGAGTACAACTTCAACAGCCACAACGTCTATATCACGGCCGACAAGCAGAAGAACGGCATC
AAGGCGAACTTCAAGATCCGCCACAACGTCGAGGACGGCAGCGTGCAGCTCGCCGACCACTACCAGCAGA
ACACCCCCATCGGCGACGGCCCCGTGCTGCTGCCCGACAACCACTACCTGAGCACCCAGTCCAAGCTGAG
CAAAGACCCCAACGAGAAGCGCGATCACATGGTCCTGCTGGAGTTCGTGACCGCCGCCGGGATCACTCTC
GGCATGGACGAGCTGTACACGGCGATGGGCAAAGGAGATCCTAAGAAGCCGAGAGGCAAAATGTCATCAT
ATGCATTTTTTGTGCAAACTTGTCGGGAGGAGCATAAGAAGAAGCACCCAGATGCTTCAGTCAACTTCTC
AGAGTTTTCTAAGAAGTGCTCAGAGAGGTGGAAGACCATGTCTGCTAAAGAGAAAGGAAAATTTGAAGAT
ATGGCAAAAGCGGACAAGGCCCGTTATGAAAGAGAAATGAAAACCTATATCCCTCCCAAAGGGGAGACAA
AAAAGAAGTTCAAGGATCCCAATGCACCCAAGAGGCCTCCTTCGGCCTTCTTCCTCTTCTGCTCTGAGTA
TCGCCCAAAAATCAAAGGAGAACATCCTGGCCTGTCCATTGGTGATGTTGCGAAGAAACTGGGAGAGATG
TGGAATAACACTGCTGCAGATGACAAGCAGCCTTATGAAAAGAAGGCTGCGAAGCTGAAGGAAAAATATG
AAAAGGATATTGCTGCATATCGAGCTAAAGGAAAGCCTGATGCAGCAAAAAAGGGAGTTGTCAAGGCTGA
AAAAAGCAAGAAAAGGAAGAGGAGGAAGATGAGGAAGATGAAGAGGATGAGGAGGAGGAGGAAGATGAAG
AAGATGAAGATGAAGAAGAAGATGATGATGATGAATAAGTTGGTTCTAGCGCAGTTCTTCTTCTCCTGTC
TATAATGTACAAGACCGGTTGACCGGTTAGTAATGAGTTTAAACGGGGGAGGAAGACCGGTTGACCGGTT
AGTAATGAGTTTAAACGGGGGAGGCTAACTGAAACACGGAAGGAGACAATACCGGAAGGAACCCGCGCTA
TGACGGCAATAAAAAGACAGAATAAAACGCACGGGTGTTGGGTCGTTTGTTCATAAACGCGGGGTTCGGT
CCCAGGGCTGGCACTCTGTCGATACCCCACCGAGACCCCATTGGGGCCAATACGCCCGCGTTTCTTCCTT
TTCCCCACCCCACCCCCCAAGTTCGGGTGAAGGCCCAGGGCTCGCAGCCAACGTCGGGGCGGCAGGCCCT
GCCATAGCAGATCTGCGAAATCGGATCCAGCTGAATCTAAGTGGATCTGCGATCGCTCCGGTGCCCGTCA
GTGGGCAGAGCGCACATCGCCCACAGTCCCCGAGAAGTTGGGGGGAGGGGTCGGCAATTGAACGGGTGCC
TAGAGAAGGTGGCGCGGGGTAAACTGGGAAAGTGATGTCGTGTACTGGCTCCGCCTTTTTCCCGAGGGTG
GGGGAGAACCGTATATAAGTGCAGTAGTCGCCGTGAACGTTCTTTTTCGCAACGGGTTTGCCGCCAGAAC
ACAGCTGAAGCTTCGAGGGGCTCGCATCTCTCCTTCACGCGCCCGCCGCCCTACCTGAGGCCGCCATCCA
CGCCGGTTGAGTCGCGTTCTGCCGCCTCCCGCCTGTGGTGCCTCCTGAACTGCGTCCGCCGTCTAGGTAA
GTTTAAAGCTCAGGTCGAGACCGGGCCTTTGTCCGGCGCTCCCTTGGAGCCTACCTAGACTCAGCCGGCT
CTCCACGCTTTGCCTGACCCTGCTTGCTCAACTCTACGTCTTTGTTTCGTTTTCTGTTCTGCGCCGTTAC
AGATCTAAGCTGTGACCGGCGCCTACTCTAGAGCCGCCATGTCTAGACTGGACAAGAGCAAAGTCATAAA
CTCTGCTCTGGAATTACTCAATGGAGTCGGTATCGAAGGCCTGACGACAAGGAAACTCGCTCAAAAGCTG
GGAGTTGAGCAGCCTACCCTGTACTGGCACGTGAAGAACAAGCGGGCCCTGCTCGATGCCCTGCCAATCG
AGATGCTGGACAGGCATCATACCCACTCCTGCCCCCTGGAAGGCGAGTCATGGCAAGACTTTCTGCGGAA
CAACGCCAAGTCATACCGCTGTGCTCTCCTCTCACATCGCGACGGGGCTAAAGTGCATCTCGGCACCCGC
CCAACAGAGAAACAGTACGAAACCCTGGAAAATCAGCTCGCGTTCCTGTGTCAGCAAGGCTTCTCCCTGG
AGAACGCACTGTACGCTCTGTCCGCCGTGGGCCACTTTACACTGGGCTGCGTATTGGAGGAACAGGAGCA
TCAAGTAGCAAAAGAGGAAAGAGAGACACCTACCACCGATTCTATGCCCCCACTTCTGAAACAAGCAATT
GAGCTGTTCGACCGGCAGGGAGCCGAACCTGCCTTCCTTTTCGGCCTGGAACTAATCATATGTGGCCTGG
AGAAACAGCTAAAGTGCGAAAGCGGCGGGCCGACCGACGCCCTTGACGATTTTGACTTAGACATGCTCCC
AGCCGATGCCCTTGACGACTTTGACCTTGATATGCTGCCTGCTGACGCTCTTGACGATTTTGACCTTGAC
ATGCTCCCCGGGGAGGGCAGAGGAAGTCTTCTAACATGCGGTGACGTGGAGGAGAATCCCGGCCCTATGA
CCGAGTACAAGCCCACGGTGCGCCTCGCCACCCGCGACGACGTCCCCAGGGCCGTACGCACCCTCGCCGC
CGCGTTCGCCGACTACCCCGCCACGCGCCACACCGTCGATCCGGACCGCCACATCGAGCGGGTCACCGAG
CTGCAAGAACTCTTCCTCACGCGCGTCGGGCTCGACATCGGCAAGGTGTGGGTCGCGGACGACGGCGCCG
CGGTGGCGGTCTGGACCACGCCGGAGAGCGTCGAAGCGGGGGCGGTGTTCGCCGAGATCGGCCCGCGCAT
GGCCGAGTTGAGCGGTTCCCGGCTGGCCGCGCAGCAACAGATGGAAGGCCTCCTGGCGCCGCACCGGCCC
AAGGAGCCCGCGTGGTTCCTGGCCACCGTCGGCGTCTCGCCCGACCACCAGGGCAAGGGTCTGGGCAGCG
CCGTCGTGCTCCCCGGAGTGGAGGCGGCCGAGCGCGCCGGGGTGCCCGCCTTCCTGGAGACCTCCGCGCC
CCGCAACCTCCCCTTCTACGAGCGGCTCGGCTTCACCGTCACCGCCGACGTCGAGGTGCCCGAAGGACCG
CGCACCTGGTGCATGACCCGCAAGCCCGGTGCCTGAAATCAACCTCTGGATTACAAAATTTGTGGGTAAA
CTTGTTTATTGCAGCTTATAATGGTTACAAATAAAGCAATAGCATCACAAATTTCACAAATAAAGCATTT
TTTTCACTGCATTCTAGTTGTGGTTTGTCCAAACTCATCAATGTATCTTATCATGTCTGGAATTGACTCA
AATGATGTCAATTAGTCTATCAGAAGCTCATCTGGTCTCCCTTCCGGGGGACAAGACATCCCTGTTTAAT
ATTTAAACAGCAGTGTTCCCAAACTGGGTTCTTATATCCCTTGCTCTGGTCAACCAGGTTGCAGGGTTTC
CTGTCCTCACAGGAACGAAGTCCCTAAAGAAACAGTGGCAGCCAGGTTTAGCCCCGGAATTGACTGGATT
CCTTTTTTAGGGCCCATTGGTATGGCTTTTTCCCCGTATCCCCCCAGGTGTCTGCAGGCTCAAAGAGCAG
CGAGAAGCGTTCAGAGGAAAGCGATCCCGTGCCACCTTCCCCGTGCCCGGGCTGTCCCCGCACGCTGCCG
GCTCGGGGATGCGGGGGGAGCGCCGGACCGGAGCGGAGCCCCGGGCGGCTCGCTGCTGCCCCCTAGCGGG
GGAGGGACGTAATTACATCCCTGGGGGCTTTGGGGGGGGGCTGTCCCTGATATCTATAACAAGAAAATAT
ATATATAATAAGTTATCACGTAAGTAGAACATGAAATAACAATATAATTATCGTATGAGTTAAATCTTAA
AAGTCACGTAAAAGATAATCATGCGTCATTTTGACTCACGCGGTCGTTATAGTTCAAAATCAGTGACACT
TACCGCATTGACAAGCACGCCTCACGGGAGCTCCAAGCGGCGACTGAGATGTCCTAAATGCACAGCGACG
GATTCGCGCTATTTAGAAAGAGAGAGCAATATTTCAAGAATGCATGCGTCAATTTTACGCAGACTATCTT
TCTAGGGTTAATCTAGCTGCATCAGGATCATATCGTCGGGTCTTTTTTCCGGCTCAGTCATCGCCCAAGC
TGGCGCTATCTGGGCATCGGGGAGGAAGAAGCCCGTGCCTTTTCCCGCGAGGTTGAAGCGGCATGGAAAG
AGTTTGCCGAGGATGACTGCTGCTGCATTGACGTTGAGCGAAAACGCACGTTTACCATGATGATTCGGGA
AGGTGTGGCCATGCACGCCTTTAACGGTGAACTGTTCGTTCAGGCCACCTGGGATACCAGTTCGTCGCGG
CTTTTCCGGACACAGTTCCGGATGGTCAGCCCGAAGCGCATCAGCAACCCGAACAATACCGGCGACAGCC
GGAACTGCCGTGCCGGTGTGCAGATTAATGACAGCGGTGCGGCGCTGGGATATTACGTCAGCGAGGACGG
GTATCCTGGCTGGATGCCGCAGAAATGGACATGGATACCCCGTGAGTTACCCGGCGGGCGCGCTTGGCGT
AATCATGGTCATAGCTGTTTCCTGTGTGAAATTGTTATCCGCTCACAATTCCACACAACATACGAGCCGG
AAGCATAAAGTGTAAAGCCTGGGGTGCCTAATGAGTGAGCTAACTCACATTAATTGCGTTGCGCTCACTG
CCCGCTTTCCAGTCGGGAAACCTGTCGTGCCAGCTGCATTAATGAATCGGCCAACGCGCGGGGAGAGGCG
GTTTGCGTATTGGGCGCTCTTCCGCTTCCTCGCTCACTGACTCGCTGCGCTCGGTCGTTCGGCTGCGGCG
AGCGGTATCAGCTCACTCAAAGGCGGTAATACGGTTATCCACAGAATCAGGGGATAACGCAGGAAAGAAC
ATGTGAGCAAAAGGCCAGCAAAAGGCCAGGAACCGTAAAAAGGCCGCGTTGCTGGCGTTTTTCCATAGGC
TCCGCCCCCCTGACGAGCATCACAAAAATCGACGCTCAAGTCAGAGGTGGCGAAACCCGACAGGACTATA
AAGATACCAGGCGTTTCCCCCTGGAAGCTCCCTCGTGCGCTCTCCTGTTCCGACCCTGCCGCTTACCGGA
TACCTGTCCGCCTTTCTCCCTTCGGGAAGCGTGGCGCTTTCTCATAGCTCACGCTGTAGGTATCTCAGTT
CGGTGTAGGTCGTTCGCTCCAAGCTGGGCTGTGTGCACGAACCCCCCGTTCAGCCCGACCGCTGCGCCTT
ATCCGGTAACTATCGTCTTGAGTCCAACCCGGTAAGACACGACTTATCGCCACTGGCAGCAGCCACTGGT
AACAGGATTAGCAGAGCGAGGTATGTAGGCGGTGCTACAGAGTTCTTGAAGTGGTGGCCTAACTACGGCT
ACACTAGAAGAACAGTATTTGGTATCTGCGCTCTGCTGAAGCCAGTTACCTTCGGAAAAAGAGTTGGTAG
CTCTTGATCCGGCAAACAAACCACCGCTGGTAGCGGTGGTTTTTTTGTTTGCAAGCAGCAGATTACGCGC
AGAAAAAAAGGATCTCAAGAAGATCCTTTGATCTTTTCTACGGGGTCTGACGCTCAGTGGAACGAAAACT
CACGTTAAGGGATTTTGGTCATGAGATTATCAAAAAGGATCTTCACCTAGATCCTTTTAAATTAAAAATG
AAGTTTTAAATCAATCTAAAGTATATATGAGTAAACTTGGTCTGACAGTTACCAATGCTTAATCAGTGAG
GCACCTATCTCAGCGATCTGTCTATTTCGTTCATCCATAGTTGCCTGACTCCCCGTCGTGTAGATAACTA
CGATACGGGAGGGCTTACCATCTGGCCCCAGTGCTGCAATGATACCGCGAGACCCACGCTCACCGGCTCC
AGATTTATCAGCAATAAACCAGCCAGCCGGAAGGGCCGAGCGCAGAAGTGGTCCTGCAACTTTATCCGCC
TCCATCCAGTCTATTAATTGTTGCCGGGAAGCTAGAGTAAGTAGTTCGCCAGTTAATAGTTTGCGCAACG
TTGTTGCCATTGCTACAGGCATCGTGGTGTCACGCTCGTCGTTTGGTATGGCTTCATTCAGCTCCGGTTC
CCAACGATCAAGGCGAGTTACATGATCCCCCATGTTGTGCAAAAAAGCGGTTAGCTCCTTCGGTCCTCCG
ATCGTTGTCAGAAGTAAGTTGGCCGCAGTGTTATCACTCATGGTTATGGCAGCACTGCATAATTCTCTTA
CTGTCATGCCATCCGTAAGATGCTTTTCTGTGACTGGTGAGTACTCAACCAAGTCATTCTGAGAATAGTG
TATGCGGCGACCGAGTTGCTCTTGCCCGGCGTCAATACGGGATAATACCGCGCCACATAGCAGAACTTTA
AAAGTGCTCATCATTGGAAAACGTTCTTCGGGGCGAAAACTCTCAAGGATCTTACCGCTGTTGAGATCCA
GTTCGATGTAACCCACTCGTGCACCCAACTGATCTTCAGCATCTTTTACTTTCACCAGCGTTTCTGGGTG
AGCAAAAACAGGAAGGCAAAATGCCGCAAAAAAGGGAATAAGGGCGACACGGAAATGTTGAATACTCATA
CTCTTCCTTTTTCAATATTATTGAAGCATTTATCAGGGTTATTGTCTCATGAGCGGATACATATTTGAAT
GTATTTAGAAAAATAAACAAATAGGGGTTCCGCGCACATTTCCCCGAAAAGTGCCACCTAAATTGTAAGC
GTTAATATTTTGTTAAAATTCGCGTTAAATTTTTGTTAAATCAGCTCATTTTTTAACCAATAGGCCGAAA
TCGGCAAAATCCCTTATAAATCAAAAGAATAGACCGAGATAGGGT
[37 nt withheld, positions 8516-8552]
AAAGAACGTGGACTCCAACGTCAAAGG
[49 nt withheld, positions 8580-8628]
T
[91 nt withheld, positions 8630-8720]
G
[124 nt withheld, positions 8722-8845]
CCCATTCGCCATTCAGGCTGCGCAACTGTTGGGAAGGGCGATCGGTGCGGGCCTCTTCGCTATTACGCCA
GCTGGCGAAAGGGGGATGTGCTGCAAGGCGATTAAGTTGGGTAACGCCAGGGTTTTCCCAGTCACGACGT
T
Features (pLannotate 1.2.2; 24 found; start..end, strand, type, name):
     21..140     +  CDS            B (fragment): PORTL_LAMBD - Experimental evidence at protein level: Swiss-Prot protein existence level 1. Forms the portal vertex of the capsid (PubMed:6228056, PubMed:6232391). This portal plays critical roles in head assembly, genome packaging, neck/tail attachment, and genome ejection (Probable). The portal protein multimerizes as a single ring-shaped homododecamer arranged around a central channel (PubMed:6232391). Binds to the terminase subunits to form the packaging machine (PubMed:7799432). From Escherichia phage lambda (Bacteriophage lambda).
    658..1036    +  promoter       TRE3G promoter: 3rd-generation Tet-responsive promoter that can be activated by binding of Tet-On® 3G
   1055..1769    +  CDS            SiriusGFP (fragment): enhanced GFP (EGFP) derivative that exhibits robust folding and enhanced photostability (Zhong et al., 2019) mammalian codon-optimized
   1775..2317    +  CDS            HMGB1 (fragment): HMGB1_BOVIN - Also known as HMG1. Experimental evidence at protein level: Swiss-Prot protein existence level 1. In the extracellular compartment (following either active secretion or passive release)involved in regulation of the inflammatory response. Fully reduced HGMB1 (which subsequently gets oxidized after release) in association with CXCL12 mediates the recruitment of inflammatory cells during the initial phase of tissue injury; the CXCL12:HMGB1 complex triggers CXCR4 homodimerization (By similarity). Induces the migration of monocyte-derived immature dendritic cells and seems to regulate
   2594..2642    +  polyA_signal   HSV TK poly(A) signal: herpes simplex virus thymidine kinase polyadenylation signal (Cole and Stacy, 1985)
   2733..2749    -  polyA_signal   bGH poly(A) signal (fragment): bovine growth hormone polyadenylation signal
   2873..3084    +  promoter       EF-1α core promoter: core promoter for human elongation factor EF-1α
   3097..3365    +  LTR            5' LTR (truncated): truncated 5' long terminal repeat (LTR) from human T-cell leukemia virus (HTLV) type 1
   3399..4096    +  CDS            rtTA3 (fragment): reverse tetracycline transactivator 3 activates expression from Tet-responsive promoters in the presence of doxycycline
   4026..4136    +  CDS            VP48: 3 tandem repeats of the minimal activation domain of herpes simplex virus VP16 (Cheng et al., 2013)
   4197..4796    +  CDS            PuroR: puromycin N-acetyltransferase; pac from Streptomyces alboniger; confers resistance to puromycin
   4797..4824    +  misc_feature   WPRE (fragment): woodchuck hepatitis virus posttranscriptional regulatory element
   4829..4950    +  polyA_signal   SV40 poly(A) signal: SV40 polyadenylation signal
   4968..5060    +  ncRNA          G-CSF SLDE: Accession: RF00183 - G-CSF factor stem-loop destabilising element (SLDE)
   5757..6224    +  CDS            B (fragment): PORTL_LAMBD - Experimental evidence at protein level: Swiss-Prot protein existence level 1. Forms the portal vertex of the capsid (PubMed:6228056, PubMed:6232391). This portal plays critical roles in head assembly, genome packaging, neck/tail attachment, and genome ejection (Probable). The portal protein multimerizes as a single ring-shaped homododecamer arranged around a central channel (PubMed:6232391). Binds to the terminase subunits to form the packaging machine (PubMed:7799432). From Escherichia phage lambda (Bacteriophage lambda).
   6262..6278    -  protein_bind   lac operator: The lac repressor binds to the lac operator to inhibit transcription in E. coli. This inhibition can be relieved by adding lactose or isopropyl-β-D-thiogalactopyranoside (IPTG). lac repressor encoded by lacI
   6286..6316    -  promoter       lac promoter: promoter for the E. coli lac operon
   6331..6352    -  protein_bind   CAP binding site: CAP binding activates transcription in the presence of cAMP. E. coli catabolite activator protein
   6365..6457    -  CDS            lacI (fragment): lac repressor; lacI; The lac repressor binds to the lac operator to inhibit transcription in E. coli. This inhibition can be relieved by adding lactose or isopropyl-β-D-thiogalactopyranoside (IPTG).
   6640..7228    -  rep_origin     ori: high-copy-number ColE1/pMB1/pBR322/pUC origin of replication
   7399..8259    -  CDS            AmpR: β-lactamase; bla; confers resistance to ampicillin, carbenicillin, and related antibiotics
   8260..8364    -  promoter       AmpR promoter: bla
   8417..8845    -  rep_origin     f1 ori (sequence partly withheld): f1 bacteriophage origin of replication; arrow indicates direction of (+) strand synthesis
   8850..19      -  CDS            lacZα (fragment) (across the origin): LacZα fragment of β-galactosidase; lacZ fragment
