[The description below was written by a language model from this plasmid's Addgene catalogue record and pLannotate feature annotations shown in this document.]
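Description:
pPB-TetON-mEGFP-HMGB1-MUT is a doxycycline-inducible mammalian expression plasmid built on the pPB-TetON backbone. The "PB" in the name suggests a piggyBac transposon design, but no transposon terminal repeats are annotated in the feature table, so this cannot be confirmed from the record. In bacteria it is maintained through a high-copy ColE1/pUC-type origin and selected with ampicillin via the β-lactamase gene. An f1 origin and remnants of a lac promoter/lacZα cloning region are also present, along with short matches to phage lambda sequence that most likely reflect backbone filler rather than functional parts.

The payload consists of two expression units. In the first, a TRE3G Tet-responsive promoter drives an N-terminal monomeric EGFP (matched by the annotation software to a related GFP derivative) fused to human HMGB1 carrying the frameshift mutation K184Rfs*44, which replaces the normal C-terminal region with a frameshifted tail. The HMGB1 annotation accordingly covers only the part of the coding sequence that still matches the reference protein. An HSV TK polyadenylation signal lies downstream. In the second unit, an EF-1α core promoter combined with an HTLV-1 LTR fragment constitutively expresses an rtTA3-type reverse tetracycline transactivator. It is followed by the puromycin resistance gene and an SV40 polyadenylation signal. The record does not annotate the element linking the two coding sequences. Puromycin therefore selects cells carrying the cassette, and adding doxycycline lets the transactivator switch on the fluorescent fusion.

The construct allows controlled expression and live imaging of a disease-associated HMGB1 variant. It was deposited with work on aberrant phase separation and nucleolar dysfunction in rare genetic diseases.
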