Addgene plasmid #194562: pPB-TetON-mEGFP-HMGB1-MUT
Purpose: Dox-inducible Mammalian Expression of mEGFP-HMGB1 Mutant (K184Rfs*44) Fusion Protein
Depositing lab: Denes Hnisz. Depositing organization: Max Planck Institute for Molecular Genetics. Publication: Aberrant phase separation and nucleolar dysfunction in rare genetic diseases. Mensah MA, Niskanen H, Magalhaes AP, Basu S, Kircher M, Sczakiel HL, Reiter AMV, Elsner J, Meinecke P, Biskup S, Chung BHY, Dombrowsky G, Eckmann-Scholz C, Hitz MP, Hoischen A, Holterhus PM, Hulsemann W, Kahrizi K, Kalscheuer VM, Kan A, Krumbiegel M, Kurth I, Leubner J, Longardt AC, Moritz JD, Najmabadi H, Skipalova K, Snijders Blok L, Tzschach A, Wiedersberg E, Zenker M, Garcia-Cabau C, Buschow R, Salvatella X, Kraushar ML, Mundlos S, Caliebe A, Spielmann M, Horn D, Hnisz D. Nature. 2023 Feb;614(7948):564-571. doi: 10.1038/s41586-022-05682-1. Epub 2023 Feb 8. PubMed 36755093.
Backbone
  Vector backbone: pPB-TetON
  Vector type: Mammalian Expression
  Selectable markers: Puromycin
Growth in bacteria
  Bacterial resistance: Ampicillin, 100 μg/mL
  Growth temperature: 37°C
  Growth strain: DH5alpha
  Copy number: High Copy
Gene/Insert
  Gene/Insert name: HMGB1
  Species: H. sapiens (human)
  Mutation: K184Rfs*44
  Entrez Gene: HMGB1 (a.k.a. HMG-1, HMG1, HMG3, SBP-1)
  Tag / fusion protein: mEGFP (N terminal on insert)
  Cloning method: Gibson Cloning
Terms and licenses: Academic/Nonprofit Terms; Industry Terms: Not Available to Industry
How to cite: pPB-TetON-mEGFP-HMGB1-MUT was a gift from Denes Hnisz (Addgene plasmid # 194562 ; http://n2t.net/addgene:194562 ; RRID:Addgene_194562)
